>Addgene plasmid #109990 | pHH0103_ACTG2_Actin_2 | addgene full sequence | sequence record 215479 | Addgene NGS Result
TTGACAATTAATCATCGGCTCGTATAATGTGTGGAATTGTGAGCGGATAACAATTTCACACAGGAAACAG
CCAGTCCGTTTAGGTGTTTTCACGAGCACTTCACCAACAAGGACCATAGATTATGAAAATCGAAGAACAC
CATCACCATCACCATTCCAGCGGTAAGCTTATGTCCCCTATACTAGGTTATTGGAAAATTAAGGGCCTTG
TGCAACCCACTCGACTTCTTTTGGAATATCTTGAAGAAAAATATGAAGAGCATTTGTATGAGCGCGATGA
AGGTGATAAATGGCGAAACAAAAAGTTTGAATTGGGTTTGGAGTTTCCCAATCTTCCTTATTATATTGAT
GGTGATGTTAAATTAACACAGTCTATGGCCATCATACGTTATATAGCTGACAAGCACAACATGTTGGGTG
GTTGTCCAAAAGAGCGTGCAGAGATTTCAATGCTTGAAGGAGCGGTTTTGGATATTAGATACGGTGTTTC
GAGAATTGCATATAGTAAAGACTTTGAAACTCTCAAAGTTGATTTTCTTAGCAAGCTACCTGAAATGCTG
AAAATGTTCGAAGATCGTTTATGTCATAAAACATATTTAAATGGTGATCATGTAACCCATCCTGACTTCA
TGTTGTATGACGCTCTTGATGTTGTTTTATACATGGACCCAATGTGCCTGGATGCGTTCCCAAAATTAGT
TTGTTTTAAAAAACGTATTGAAGCTATCCCACAAATTGATAAGTACTTGAAATCCAGCAAGTATATAGCA
TGGCCTTTGCAGGGCTGGCAAGCCACGTTTGGTGGTGGCGACCATCCTCCAAAATCGGATCTGGAAGTTC
TGTTCCAGGGGCCCCTGTCCAGCGGTCTGGTTCCGCGTGGTTCCGGTACCGCGGCCCAGCCGGCCGAAGA
AGAAACCACGGCGCTGGTTTGCGATAACGGCTCAGGTCTGTGTAAAGCGGGCTTTGCCGGTGATGACGCA
CCGCGTGCTGTTTTCCCGTCGATTGTCGGCCGTCCGCGCCATCAGGGTGTGATGGTTGGCATGGGTCAAA
AAGATAGCTATGTTGGCGACGAAGCGCAGTCTAAACGCGGTATTCTGACCCTGAAATACCCGATCGAACA
TGGCATTATCACGAACTGGGATGACATGGAAAAAATCTGGCATCACAGCTTCTACAACGAACTGCGTGTG
GCCCCGGAAGAACACCCGACCCTGCTGACGGAAGCACCGCTGAACCCGAAAGCCAATCGCGAAAAAATGA
CCCAGATTATGTTTGAAACGTTCAACGTGCCGGCGATGTATGTTGCGATCCAAGCCGTCCTGAGCCTGTA
CGCCTCTGGCCGTACCACGGGTATTGTGCTGGATTCCGGCGACGGTGTCACCCATAATGTGCCGATTTAT
GAAGGCTACGCACTGCCGCACGCTATCATGCGTCTGGATCTGGCAGGTCGCGATCTGACCGACTATCTGA
TGAAAATCCTGACGGAACGCGGTTACAGTTTTGTGACCACGGCTGAACGTGAAATTGTTCGCGATATCAA
AGAAAAACTGTGCTATGTCGCACTGGACTTCGAAAACGAAATGGCTACCGCGGCCAGCTCTAGTTCCCTG
GAAAAATCTTACGAACTGCCGGATGGCCAAGTGATTACCATCGGTAATGAACGTTTCCGCTGCCCGGAAA
CCCTGTTTCAACCGAGTTTCATTGGCATGGAATCCGCAGGTATCCATGAAACCACGTACAACAGCATCAT
GAAATGTGATATCGACATCCGTAAAGATCTGTATGCAAACAATGTGCTGTCTGGCGGTACCACGATGTAC
CCGGGCATTGCTGACCGCATGCAGAAAGAAATCACCGCACTGGCTCCGAGCACGATGAAAATCAAAATTA
TCGCGCCGCCGGAACGTAAATATTCAGTTTGGATTGGCGGTTCGATCCTGGCCTCACTGTCGACCTTTCA
GCAAATGTGGATTAGTAAACCGGAATACGATGAAGCCGGTCCGTCCATCGTCCACCGCAAATGTTTCGCG
GCCGCATA
[142 nt withheld, positions 2039-2180]
C
[98 nt withheld, positions 2182-2279]
AGTTTGTACTGGTGACGAAACTCAGTGTCTAGCTAGAGTGGC
[149 nt withheld, positions 2322-2470]
T
[41 nt withheld, positions 2472-2512]
T
[62 nt withheld, positions 2514-2575]
A
[35 nt withheld, positions 2577-2611]
CCTCCCTCAATCGGTTGAATGTCGCCCTTTTGTCTTTGGCGCTGGTAAACCATATGAA
[86 nt withheld, positions 2670-2755]
T
[54 nt withheld, positions 2757-2810]
CTAGCGCCGCCCTATACCTTGTCTGCCTCCCCGCGTTGCGTCGCGGTGCATGGAGCCGGGCCACCTCGAC
CTGAATGGAAGCCGGCGGCACCTCGCTAACGGATTCACCACTCCAAGAATTGGAGCCAATCAATTCTTGC
GGAGAACTGTGAATGCGCAAACCAACCCTTGGCAGAACATATCCATCGCGTCCGCCATCTCCAGCAGCCG
CACGCGGCGCATCTCGGGCAGCGTTGGGTCCTGGCCACGGGTGCGCATGATCGTGCTCCTGTCGTTGAGG
ACCCGGCTAGGCTGGCGGGGTTGCCTTACTGGTTAGCAGAATGAATCACCGATACGCGAGCGAACGTGAA
GCGACTGCTGCTGCAAAACGTCTGCGACCTGAGCAACAACATGAATGGTCTTCGGTTTCCGTGTTTCGTA
AAGTCTGGAAACGCGGAAGTCAGCGCCCTGCACCATTATGTTCCGGATCTGCATCGCAGGATGCTGCTGG
CTACCCTGTGGAACACCTACATCTGTATTAACGAAGCGCTGGCATTGACCCTGAGTGATTTTTCTCTGGT
CCCGCCGCATCCATACCGCCAGTTGTTTACCCTCACAACGTTCCAGTAACCGGGCATGTTCATCATCAGT
AACCCGTATCGTGAGCATCCTCTCTCGTTTCATCGGTATCATTACCCCCATGAACAGAAATCCCCCTTAC
ACGGAGGCATCAGTGACCAAACAGGAAAAAACCGCCCTTAACATGGCCCGCTTTATCAGAAGCCAGACAT
TAACGCTTCTGGAGAAACTCAACGAGCTGGACGCGGATGAACAGGCAGACATCTGTGAATCGCTTCACGA
CCACGCTGATGAGCTTTACCGCAGGATCCGCGAAATTGTAAGCGTTAATATTTTGTTAAAATTCGCGTTA
AATTTTTGTTAAATCAGCTCATTTTTTAACCAATAGGCCGAAATCGGCAAAATCCCTTATAAATCAAAAG
AATAGACCGAGATAGGGT
[37 nt withheld, positions 3809-3845]
AAAGAACGTGGACTCCAACGTCAAAGG
[49 nt withheld, positions 3873-3921]
T
[91 nt withheld, positions 3923-4013]
G
[124 nt withheld, positions 4015-4138]
CGCGGATCCTGCCTCGCGCGTTTCGGTGATGACGGTGAAAACCTCTGACACATGCAGCTCCCGGAGACGG
TCACAGCTTGTCTGTAAGCGGATGCCGGGAGCAGACAAGCCCGTCAGGGCGCGTCAGCGGGTGTTGGCGG
GTGTCGGGGCGCAGCCATGACCCAGTCACGTAGCGATAGCGGAGTGTATACTGGCTTAACTATGCGGCAT
CAGAGCAGATTGTACTGAGAGTGCACCATATGCGGTGTGAAATACCGCACAGATGCGTAAGGAGAAAATA
CCGCATCAGGCGCTCTTCCGCTTCCTCGCTCACTGACTCGCTGCGCTCGGTCGTTCGGCTGCGGCGAGCG
GTATCAGCTCACTCAAAGGCGGTAATACGGTTATCCACAGAATCAGGGGATAACGCAGGAAAGAACATGT
GAGCAAAAGGCCAGCAAAAGGCCAGGAACCGTAAAAAGGCCGCGTTGCTGGCGTTTTTCCATAGGCTCCG
CCCCCCTGACGAGCATCACAAAAATCGACGCTCAAGTCAGAGGTGGCGAAACCCGACAGGACTATAAAGA
TACCAGGGTTTCCCCCTGGAAGCTCCCTCGTGCGCTCTCCTGTTCCGACCCTGCCGCTTACCGGATACCT
GTCCGCCTTTCTCCCTTCGGGAAGCGTGGCGCTTTCTCATAGCTCACGCTGTAGGTATCTCAGTTCGGTG
TAGGTCGTTCGCTCCAAGCTGGGCTGTGTGCACGAACCCCCCGTTCAGCCCGACCGCTGCGCCTTATCCG
GTAACTATCGTCTTGAGTCCAACCCGGTAAGACACGACTTATCGCCACTGGCAGCAGCCACTGGTAACAG
GATTAGCAGAGCGAGGTATGTAGGCGGTGCTACAGAGTTCTTGAAGTGGTGGCCTAACTACGGCTACACT
AGAAGGACAGTATTTGGTATCTGCGCTCTGCTGAAGCCAGTTACCTTCGGAAAAAGAGTTGGTAGCTCTT
GATCCGGCAAACAAACCACCGCTGGTAGCGGTGGTTTTTTTGTTTGCAAGCAGCAGATTACGCGCAGAAA
AAAAGGATCTCAAGAAGATCCTTTGATCTTTTCTACGGGGTCTGACGCTCAGTGGAACGAAAACTCACGT
TAAGGGATTTTGGTCATGAGATTATCAAAAAGGATCTTCACCTAGATCCTTTTAAATTAAAAATGAAGTT
TTAAATCAATCTAAAGTATATATGAGTAAACTTGGTCTGACAGTTACCAATGCTTAATCAGTGAGGCACC
TATCTCAGCGATCTGTCTATTTCGTTCATCCATAGTTGCCTGACTCCCCGTCGTGTAGATAACTACGATA
CGGGAGGGCTTACCATCTGGCCCCAGTGCTGCAATGATACCGCGAGACCCACGCTCACCGGCTCCAGATT
TATCAGCAATAAACCAGCCAGCCGGAAGGGCCGAGCGCAGAAGTGGTCCTGCAACTTTATCCGCCTCCAT
CCAGTCTATTAATTGTTGCCGGGAAGCTAGAGTAAGTAGTTCGCCAGTTAATAGTTTGCGCAACGTTGTT
GCCATTGCTGCAGGCATCGTGGTGTCACGCTCGTCGTTTGGTATGGCTTCATTCAGCTCCGGTTCCCAAC
GATCAAGGCGAGTTACATGATCCCCCATGTTGTGCAAAAAAGCGGTTAGCTCCTTCGGTCCTCCGATCGT
TGTCAGAAGTAAGTTGGCCGCAGTGTTATCACTCATGGTTATGGCAGCACTGCATAATTCTCTTACTGTC
ATGCCATCCGTAAGATGCTTTTCTGTGACTGGTGAGTACTCAACCAAGTCATTCTGAGAATAGTGTATGC
GGCGACCGAGTTGCTCTTGCCCGGCGTCAACACGGGATAATACCGCGCCACATAGCAGAACTTTAAAAGT
GCTCATCATTGGAAAACGTTCTTCGGGGCGAAAACTCTCAAGGATCTTACCGCTGTTGAGATCCAGTTCG
ATGTAACCCACTCGTGCACCCAACTGATCTTCAGCATCTTTTACTTTCACCAGCGTTTCTGGGTGAGCAA
AAACAGGAAGGCAAAATGCCGCAAAAAAGGGAATAAGGGCGACACGGAAATGTTGAATACTCATACTCTT
CCTTTTTCAATATTATTGAAGCATTTATCAGGGTTATTGTCTCATGAGCGGATACATATTTGAATGTATT
TAGAAAAATAAACAAATAGGGGTTCCGCGCACATTTCCCCGAAAAGTGCCACCTGACGTCTAAGAAACCA
TTATTATCATGACATTAACCTATAAAAATAGGCGTATCACGAGGCCCTTTCGTCTTCAAGAATTCCCGAC
ACCATCGAATGGTGCAAAACCTTTCGCGGTATGGCATGATAGCGCCCGGAAGAGAGTCAATTCAGGGTGG
TGAATGTGAAACCAGTAACGTTATACGATGTCGCAGAGTATGCCGGTGTCTCTTATCAGACCGTTTCCCG
CGTGGTGAACCAGGCCAGCCACGTTTCTGCGAAAACGCGGGAAAAAGTGGAAGCGGCGATGGCGGAGCTG
AATTACATTCCCAACCGCGTGGCACAACAACTGGCGGGCAAACAGTCGTTGCTGATTGGCGTTGCCACCT
CCAGTCTGGCCCTGCACGCGCCGTCGCAAATTGTCGCGGCGATTAAATCTCGCGCCGATCAACTGGGTGC
CAGCGTGGTGGTGTCGATGGTAGAACGAAGCGGCGTCGAAGCCTGTAAAGCGGCGGTGCACAATCTTCTC
GCGCAACGCGTCAGTGGGCTGATCATTAACTATCCGCTGGATGACCAGGATGCCATTGCTGTGGAAGCTG
CCTGCACTAATGTTCCGGCGTTATTTCTTGATGTCTCTGACCAGACACCCATCAACAGTATTATTTTCTC
CCATGAAGACGGTACGCGACTGGGCGTGGAGCATCTGGTCGCATTGGGTCACCAGCAAATCGCGCTGTTA
GCGGGCCCATTAAGTTCTGTCTCGGCGCGTCTGCGTCTGGCTGGCTGGCATAAATATCTCACTCGCAATC
AAATTCAGCCGATAGCGGAACGGGAAGGCGACTGGAGTGCCATGTCCGGTTTTCAACAAACCATGCAAAT
GCTGAATGAGGGCATCGTTCCCACTGCGATGCTGGTTGCCAACGATCAGATGGCGCTGGGCGCAATGCGC
GCCATTACCGAGTCCGGGCTGCGCGTTGGTGCGGATATCTCGGTAGTGGGATACGACGATACCGAAGACA
GCTCATGTTATATCCCGCCGTTAACCACCATCAAACAGGATTTTCGCCTGCTGGGGCAAACCAGCGTGGA
CCGCTTGCTGCAACTCTCTCAGGGCCAGGCGGTGAAGGGCAATCAGCTGTTGCCCGTCTCACTGGTGAAA
AGAAAAACCACCCTGGCGCCCAATACGCAAACCGCCTCTCCCCGCGCGTTGGCCGATTCATTAATGCAGC
TGGCACGACAGGTTTCCCGACTGGAAAGCGGGCAGTGAGCGCAACGCAATTAATGTAAGTTAGCTCACTC
ATTAGGCACAATTCTCATGTTTGACAGCTTATCATCGACTGCACGGTGCACCAATGCTTCTGGCGTCAGG
CAGCCATCGGAAGCTGTGGTATGGCTGTGCAGGTCGTAAATCACTGCATAATTCGTGTCGCTCAAGGCGC
ACTCCCGTTCTGGATAATGTTTTTTGCGCCGACATCATAACGGTTCTGGCAAATATTCTGAAATGAGCTG
Features (pLannotate 1.2.2; 21 found; start..end, strand, type, name):
      1..29      +  promoter       tac promoter: strong E. coli promoter; hybrid between the trp and lac UV5 promoters
     37..53      +  protein_bind   lac operator: The lac repressor binds to the lac operator to inhibit transcription in E. coli. This inhibition can be relieved by adding lactose or isopropyl-β-D-thiogalactopyranoside (IPTG). lac repressor encoded by lacI
    138..155     +  CDS            6xHis: 6xHis affinity tag
    171..824     +  CDS            GST26_SCHJA: Experimental evidence at protein level: Swiss-Prot protein existence level 1. GST isoenzymes appear to play a central role in the parasite detoxification system. Other functions are also suspected including a role in increasing the solubility of haematin in the parasite gut. From Schistosoma japonicum (Blood fluke).
    906..2027    +  CDS            ACTG2: ACTH_CHICK - Also known as ACTA3, ACTSG. Experimental evidence at protein level: Swiss-Prot protein existence level 1. Actins are highly conserved proteins that are involved in various types of cell motility and are ubiquitously expressed in all eukaryotic cells. From Gallus gallus (Chicken).
   2043..2090    +  terminator     fd terminator (sequence withheld): central terminator from bacteriophage fd (Otsuka and Kunisawa, 1982)
   2095..2307    +  CDS            M13 gene III (fragment) (sequence partly withheld): pIII; III; minor coat protein
   2322..2792    +  CDS            M13 gene III (fragment) (sequence partly withheld): pIII; III; minor coat protein
   2814..2884    +  CDS            TcR (fragment): tetracycline efflux protein; tet; confers resistance to tetracycline
   3126..3506    -  CDS            YPB1_ECOLX: Protein predicted: Swiss-Prot protein existence level 4. From Escherichia coli.
   3523..3674    +  CDS            rop (fragment): Rop protein, which maintains plasmids at low copy number; rop
   3710..4138    -  rep_origin     f1 ori (sequence partly withheld): f1 bacteriophage origin of replication; arrow indicates direction of (+) strand synthesis
   4147..4186    +  CDS            rop (fragment): Rop protein, which maintains plasmids at low copy number; rop
   4288..4428    +  misc_feature   bom: basis of mobility region from pBR322
   4614..5201    -  rep_origin     ori: high-copy-number ColE1/pMB1/pBR322/pUC origin of replication
   5372..6232    -  CDS            AmpR: β-lactamase; bla; confers resistance to ampicillin, carbenicillin, and related antibiotics
   6233..6337    -  promoter       AmpR promoter: bla
   6446..6523    +  promoter       lacIq promoter: lacI (mutant); In the lacIq allele, a single base change in the promoter boosts expression of the lacI gene about 10-fold.
   6524..7606    +  CDS            lacI: lac repressor; lacI; The lac repressor binds to the lac operator to inhibit transcription in E. coli. This inhibition can be relieved by adding lactose or isopropyl-β-D-thiogalactopyranoside (IPTG).
   7619..7640    +  protein_bind   CAP binding site: CAP binding activates transcription in the presence of cAMP. E. coli catabolite activator protein
   7659..7676    +  promoter       tet promoter (fragment): E. coli promoter for tetracycline efflux protein gene
