[The description below was written by a language model from this plasmid's Addgene catalogue record and pLannotate feature annotations shown in this document.]
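Description:
pHH0103_ACTG2_Actin_2 is a 7.8 kb bacterial expression plasmid built on the pHH0103 backbone for producing and purifying a domain of human ACTG2 (gamma-2 smooth muscle actin) in E. coli. The insert, labelled "Actin_2", was cloned between SfiI and NotI sites. The annotation software matched it to the chicken ACTG2 orthologue, which reflects the very high conservation of actins; the catalogue entry lists the species as human. The annotated coding region of about 1.1 kb covers most of an actin-length protein.

Expression is driven by the strong hybrid tac promoter followed by a lac operator. The plasmid carries its own lacI gene under the lacIq promoter, so transcription stays repressed until induced with IPTG. Downstream of the promoter, the reading frame begins with a 6xHis tag and Schistosoma japonicum glutathione S-transferase, followed by the actin segment. The product is apparently an N-terminally His- and GST-tagged fusion suitable for nickel or glutathione affinity purification. An fd phage terminator lies just after the insert.

Beyond it are fragments of M13 gene III, a tetracycline resistance gene fragment and split rop fragments. These look like remnants of a phagemid ancestry and are not expected to be functional parts of the expression cassette. Propagation relies on a ColE1/pBR322-type origin with the bom region, recorded as low copy, and selection uses ampicillin resistance. An f1 origin is also present. The plasmid belongs to a large collection made to survey ligands of peptide recognition modules, in which purified GST-fused domains would serve as binding targets.
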