Addgene plasmid #109990: pHH0103_ACTG2_Actin_2
Purpose: Protein expression and purification of ACTG2_Actin_2
Depositing lab: Sachdev Sidhu. Depositing organization: University of Toronto. Publication: Large-scale survey and database of high affinity ligands for peptide recognition modules. Teyra J, Kelil A, Jain S, Helmy M, Jajodia R, Hooda Y, Gu J, D'Cruz AA, Nicholson SE, Min J, Sudol M, Kim PM, Bader GD, Sidhu SS. Mol Syst Biol. 2020 Dec;16(12):e9310. doi: 10.15252/msb.20199310. PubMed 33438817.
Backbone
  Vector backbone: pHH0103
  Vector type: Bacterial Expression
Growth in bacteria
  Bacterial resistance: Ampicillin, 100 μg/mL
  Growth temperature: 37°C
  Growth strain: DH5alpha
  Copy number: Low Copy
Gene/Insert
  Gene/Insert name: ACTG2_Actin_2
  Species: H. sapiens (human)
  Entrez Gene: ACTG2 (a.k.a. ACT, ACTA3, ACTE, ACTL3, ACTSG, MMIHS5, VSCM, VSCM1)
  Cloning method: Restriction Enzyme; 5′ cloning site Sfi1 (unknown if destroyed); 3′ cloning site Not1 (unknown if destroyed)
Terms and licenses: Academic/Nonprofit Terms; Industry Terms: Not Available to Industry
How to cite: pHH0103_ACTG2_Actin_2 was a gift from Sachdev Sidhu (Addgene plasmid # 109990 ; http://n2t.net/addgene:109990 ; RRID:Addgene_109990)
