>Addgene plasmid #109990 | pHH0103_ACTG2_Actin_2 | depositor partial sequence | sequence record 206942 | pHH0103_ACTG2_Actin_2 sequence 1143 bps
GGCCCAGCCGGCCGAAGAAGAAACCACGGCGCTGGTTTGCGATAACGGCTCAGGTCTGTGTAAAGCGGGC
TTTGCCGGTGATGACGCACCGCGTGCTGTTTTCCCGTCGATTGTCGGCCGTCCGCGCCATCAGGGTGTGA
TGGTTGGCATGGGTCAAAAAGATAGCTATGTTGGCGACGAAGCGCAGTCTAAACGCGGTATTCTGACCCT
GAAATACCCGATCGAACATGGCATTATCACGAACTGGGATGACATGGAAAAAATCTGGCATCACAGCTTC
TACAACGAACTGCGTGTGGCCCCGGAAGAACACCCGACCCTGCTGACGGAAGCACCGCTGAACCCGAAAG
CCAATCGCGAAAAAATGACCCAGATTATGTTTGAAACGTTCAACGTGCCGGCGATGTATGTTGCGATCCA
AGCCGTCCTGAGCCTGTACGCCTCTGGCCGTACCACGGGTATTGTGCTGGATTCCGGCGACGGTGTCACC
CATAATGTGCCGATTTATGAAGGCTACGCACTGCCGCACGCTATCATGCGTCTGGATCTGGCAGGTCGCG
ATCTGACCGACTATCTGATGAAAATCCTGACGGAACGCGGTTACAGTTTTGTGACCACGGCTGAACGTGA
AATTGTTCGCGATATCAAAGAAAAACTGTGCTATGTCGCACTGGACTTCGAAAACGAAATGGCTACCGCG
GCCAGCTCTAGTTCCCTGGAAAAATCTTACGAACTGCCGGATGGCCAAGTGATTACCATCGGTAATGAAC
GTTTCCGCTGCCCGGAAACCCTGTTTCAACCGAGTTTCATTGGCATGGAATCCGCAGGTATCCATGAAAC
CACGTACAACAGCATCATGAAATGTGATATCGACATCCGTAAAGATCTGTATGCAAACAATGTGCTGTCT
GGCGGTACCACGATGTACCCGGGCATTGCTGACCGCATGCAGAAAGAAATCACCGCACTGGCTCCGAGCA
CGATGAAAATCAAAATTATCGCGCCGCCGGAACGTAAATATTCAGTTTGGATTGGCGGTTCGATCCTGGC
CTCACTGTCGACCTTTCAGCAAATGTGGATTAGTAAACCGGAATACGATGAAGCCGGTCCGTCCATCGTC
CACCGCAAATGTTTCGCGGCCGC
